>Addgene plasmid #203254 | B*15:10:01 | addgene full sequence | sequence record 399796 | Addgene NGS Result
GACGGATCGGGAGATCTCCCGATCCCCTATGGTGCACTCTCAGTACAATCTGCTCTGATGCCGCATAGTT
AAGCCAGTATCTGCTCCCTGCTTGTGTGTTGGAGGTCGCTGAGTAGTGCGCGAGCAAAATTTAAGCTACA
ACAAGGCAAGGCTTGACCGACAATTGCATGAAGAATCTGCTTAGGGTTAGGCGTTTTGCGCTGCTTCGCG
ATGTACGGGCCAGATATACGCGTTGACATTGATTATTGACTAGTTATTAATAGTAATCAATTACGGGGTC
ATTAGTTCATAGCCCATATATGGAGTTCCGCGTTACATAACTTACGGTAAATGGCCCGCCTGGCTGACCG
CCCAACGACCCCCGCCCATTGACGTCAATAATGACGTATGTTCCCATAGTAACGCCAATAGGGACTTTCC
ATTGACGTCAATGGGTGGAGTATTTACGGTAAACTGCCCACTTGGCAGTACATCAAGTGTATCATATGCC
AAGTACGCCCCCTATTGACGTCAATGACGGTAAATGGCCCGCCTGGCATTATGCCCAGTACATGACCTTA
TGGGACTTTCCTACTTGGCAGTACATCTACGTATTAGTCATCGCTATTACCATGGTGATGCGGTTTTGGC
AGTACATCAATGGGCGTGGATAGCGGTTTGACTCACGGGGATTTCCAAGTCTCCACCCCATTGACGTCAA
TGGGAGTTTGTTTTGGCACCAAAATCAACGGGACTTTCCAAAATGTCGTAACAACTCCGCCCCATTGACG
CAAATGGGCGGTAGGCGTGTACGGTGGGAGGTCTATATAAGCAGAGCTCTCTGGCTAACTAGAGAACCCA
CTGCTTACTGGCTTATCGAAATTAATACGACTCACTATAGGGAGACCCAAGCTGGCTAGCGTTTAAACTT
AAGCTTGGTACCGAGCTCGGATCCATGCGGGTCACGGCGCCCCGAACCGTCCTCCTGCTGCTCTCGGGAG
CCCTGGCCCTGACCGAGACCTGGGCCGGCTCCCACTCCATGAGGTATTTCTACACCGCCATGTCCCGGCC
CGGCCGCGGGGAGCCCCGCTTCATCTCAGTGGGCTACGTGGACGACACGCAGTTCGTGAGGTTCGACAGC
GACGCCGCGAGTCCGAGAGAGGAGCCGCGGGCGCCGTGGATAGAGCAGGAGGGGCCGGAGTATTGGGACC
GGAACACACAGATCTGCAAGACCAACACACAGACTTACCGAGAGAGCCTGCGGAACCTGCGCGGCTACTA
CAACCAGAGCGAGGCCGGGTCTCACACCCTCCAGAGGATGTACGGCTGCGACGTGGGGCCGGACGGGCGC
CTCCTCCGCGGGCATGACCAGTACGCCTACGACGGCAAGGATTACATCGCCCTGAACGAGGACCTGAGCT
CCTGGACCGCGGCGGACACGGCGGCTCAGATCACCCAGCGCAAGTGGGAGGCGGCCCGTGAGGCGGAGCA
GCTGAGAGCCTACCTGGAGGGCCTGTGCGTGGAGTGGCTCCGCAGATACCTGGAGAACGGGAAGGAGACG
CTGCAGCGCGCGGACCCCCCAAAGACACATGTGACCCACCACCCCATCTCTGACCATGAGGCCACCCTGA
GGTGCTGGGCCCTGGGCTTCTACCCTGCGGAGATCACACTGACCTGGCAGCGGGATGGCGAGGACCAAAC
TCAGGACACCGAGCTTGTGGAGACCAGACCAGCAGGAGATAGAACCTTCCAGAAGTGGGCAGCTGTGGTG
GTGCCTTCTGGAGAAGAGCAGAGATACACATGCCATGTACAGCATGAGGGGCTGCCGAAGCCCCTCACCC
TGAGATGGGAGCCATCTTCCCAGTCCACCATCCCCATCGTGGGCATTGTTGCTGGCCTGGCTGTCCTAGC
AGTTGTGGTCATCGGAGCTGTGGTCGCTACTGTGATGTGTAGGAGGAAGAGCTCAGGTGGAAAAGGAGGG
AGCTACTCTCAGGCTGCGTCCAGCGACAGTGCCCAGGGCTCTGATGTGTCTCTCACAGCTTGAGAATTCT
GCAGATATCCAGCACAGTGGCGGCCGCTCGAGTCTAGAGGGCCCGTTTAAACCCGCTGATCAGCCTCGAC
TGTGCCTTCTAGTTGCCAGCCATCTGTTGTTTGCCCCTCCCCCGTGCCTTCCTTGACCCTGGAAGGTGCC
ACTCCCACTGTCCTTTCCTAATAAAATGAGGAAATTGCATCGCATTGTCTGAGTAGGTGTCATTCTATTC
TGGGGGGTGGGGTGGGGCAGGACAGCAAGGGGGAGGATTGGGAAGACAATAGCAGGCATGCTGGGGATGC
GGTGGGCTCTATGGCTTCTGAGGCGGAAAGAACCAGCTGGGGCTCTAGGGGGTATCCCC
[124 nt withheld, positions 2370-2493]
C
[91 nt withheld, positions 2495-2585]
A
[49 nt withheld, positions 2587-2635]
CCTTTGACGTTGGAGTCCACGTTCTTT
[37 nt withheld, positions 2663-2699]
ACCCTATCTCGGTCTATTCTTTTGATTTATAAGGGATTTTGCCGATTTCGGCCTATTGGTTAAAAAATGA
GCTGATTTAACAAAAATTTAACGCGAATTAATTCTGTGGAATGTGTGTCAGTTAGGGTGTGGAAAGTCCC
CAGGCTCCCCAGCAGGCAGAAGTATGCAAAGCATGCATCTCAATTAGTCAGCAACCAGGTGTGGAAAGTC
CCCAGGCTCCCCAGCAGGCAGAAGTATGCAAAGCATGCATCTCAATTAGTCAGCAACCATAGTCCCGCCC
CTAACTCCGCCCATCCCGCCCCTAACTCCGCCCAGTTCCGCCCATTCTCCGCCCCATGGCTGACTAATTT
TTTTTATTTATGCAGAGGCCGAGGCCGCCTCTGCCTCTGAGCTATTCCAGAAGTAGTGAGGAGGCTTTTT
TGGAGGCCTAGGCTTTTGCAAAAAGCTCCCGGGAGCTTGTATATCCATTTTCGGATCTGATCAAGAGACA
GGATGAGGATCGTTTCGCATGATTGAACAAGATGGATTGCACGCAGGTTCTCCGGCCGCTTGGGTGGAGA
GGCTATTCGGCTATGACTGGGCACAACAGACAATCGGCTGCTCTGATGCCGCCGTGTTCCGGCTGTCAGC
GCAGGGGCGCCCGGTTCTTTTTGTCAAGACCGACCTGTCCGGTGCCCTGAATGAACTGCAGGACGAGGCA
GCGCGGCTATCGTGGCTGGCCACGACGGGCGTTCCTTGCGCAGCTGTGCTCGACGTTGTCACTGAAGCGG
GAAGGGACTGGCTGCTATTGGGCGAAGTGCCGGGGCAGGATCTCCTGTCATCTCACCTTGCTCCTGCCGA
GAAAGTATCCATCATGGCTGATGCAATGCGGCGGCTGCATACGCTTGATCCGGCTACCTGCCCATTCGAC
CACCAAGCGAAACATCGCATCGAGCGAGCACGTACTCGGATGGAAGCCGGTCTTGTCGATCAGGATGATC
TGGACGAAGAGCATCAGGGGCTCGCGCCAGCCGAACTGTTCGCCAGGCTCAAGGCGCGCATGCCCGACGG
CGAGGATCTCGTCGTGACCCATGGCGATGCCTGCTTGCCGAATATCATGGTGGAAAATGGCCGCTTTTCT
GGATTCATCGACTGTGGCCGGCTGGGTGTGGCGGACCGCTATCAGGACATAGCGTTGGCTACCCGTGATA
TTGCTGAAGAGCTTGGCGGCGAATGGGCTGACCGCTTCCTCGTGCTTTACGGTATCGCCGCTCCCGATTC
GCAGCGCATCGCCTTCTATCGCCTTCTTGACGAGTTCTTCTGAGCGGGACTCTGGGGTTCGAAATGACCG
ACCAAGCGACGCCCAACCTGCCATCACGAGATTTCGATTCCACCGCCGCCTTCTATGAAAGGTTGGGCTT
CGGAATCGTTTTCCGGGACGCCGGCTGGATGATCCTCCAGCGCGGGGATCTCATGCTGGAGTTCTTCGCC
CACCCCAACTTGTTTATTGCAGCTTATAATGGTTACAAATAAAGCAATAGCATCACAAATTTCACAAATA
AAGCATTTTTTTCACTGCATTCTAGTTGTGGTTTGTCCAAACTCATCAATGTATCTTATCATGTCTGTAT
ACCGTCGACCTCTAGCTAGAGCTTGGCGTAATCATGGTCATAGCTGTTTCCTGTGTGAAATTGTTATCCG
CTCACAATTCCACACAACATACGAGCCGGAAGCATAAAGTGTAAAGCCTGGGGTGCCTAATGAGTGAGCT
AACTCACATTAATTGCGTTGCGCTCACTGCCCGCTTTCCAGTCGGGAAACCTGTCGTGCCAGCTGCATTA
ATGAATCGGCCAACGCGCGGGGAGAGGCGGTTTGCGTATTGGGCGCTCTTCCGCTTCCTCGCTCACTGAC
TCGCTGCGCTCGGTCGTTCGGCTGCGGCGAGCGGTATCAGCTCACTCAAAGGCGGTAATACGGTTATCCA
CAGAATCAGGGGATAACGCAGGAAAGAACATGTGAGCAAAAGGCCAGCAAAAGGCCAGGAACCGTAAAAA
GGCCGCGTTGCTGGCGTTTTTCCATAGGCTCCGCCCCCCTGACGAGCATCACAAAAATCGACGCTCAAGT
CAGAGGTGGCGAAACCCGACAGGACTATAAAGATACCAGGCGTTTCCCCCTGGAAGCTCCCTCGTGCGCT
CTCCTGTTCCGACCCTGCCGCTTACCGGATACCTGTCCGCCTTTCTCCCTTCGGGAAGCGTGGCGCTTTC
TCATAGCTCACGCTGTAGGTATCTCAGTTCGGTGTAGGTCGTTCGCTCCAAGCTGGGCTGTGTGCACGAA
CCCCCCGTTCAGCCCGACCGCTGCGCCTTATCCGGTAACTATCGTCTTGAGTCCAACCCGGTAAGACACG
ACTTATCGCCACTGGCAGCAGCCACTGGTAACAGGATTAGCAGAGCGAGGTATGTAGGCGGTGCTACAGA
GTTCTTGAAGTGGTGGCCTAACTACGGCTACACTAGAAGAACAGTATTTGGTATCTGCGCTCTGCTGAAG
CCAGTTACCTTCGGAAAAAGAGTTGGTAGCTCTTGATCCGGCAAACAAACCACCGCTGGTAGCGGTGGTT
TTTTTGTTTGCAAGCAGCAGATTACGCGCAGAAAAAAAGGATCTCAAGAAGATCCTTTGATCTTTTCTAC
GGGGTCTGACGCTCAGTGGAACGAAAACTCACGTTAAGGGATTTTGGTCATGAGATTATCAAAAAGGATC
TTCACCTAGATCCTTTTAAATTAAAAATGAAGTTTTAAATCAATCTAAAGTATATATGAGTAAACTTGGT
CTGACAGTTACCAATGCTTAATCAGTGAGGCACCTATCTCAGCGATCTGTCTATTTCGTTCATCCATAGT
TGCCTGACTCCCCGTCGTGTAGATAACTACGATACGGGAGGGCTTACCATCTGGCCCCAGTGCTGCAATG
ATACCGCGAGACCCACGCTCACCGGCTCCAGATTTATCAGCAATAAACCAGCCAGCCGGAAGGGCCGAGC
GCAGAAGTGGTCCTGCAACTTTATCCGCCTCCATCCAGTCTATTAATTGTTGCCGGGAAGCTAGAGTAAG
TAGTTCGCCAGTTAATAGTTTGCGCAACGTTGTTGCCATTGCTACAGGCATCGTGGTGTCACGCTCGTCG
TTTGGTATGGCTTCATTCAGCTCCGGTTCCCAACGATCAAGGCGAGTTACATGATCCCCCATGTTGTGCA
AAAAAGCGGTTAGCTCCTTCGGTCCTCCGATCGTTGTCAGAAGTAAGTTGGCCGCAGTGTTATCACTCAT
GGTTATGGCAGCACTGCATAATTCTCTTACTGTCATGCCATCCGTAAGATGCTTTTCTGTGACTGGTGAG
TACTCAACCAAGTCATTCTGAGAATAGTGTATGCGGCGACCGAGTTGCTCTTGCCCGGCGTCAATACGGG
ATAATACCGCGCCACATAGCAGAACTTTAAAAGTGCTCATCATTGGAAAACGTTCTTCGGGGCGAAAACT
CTCAAGGATCTTACCGCTGTTGAGATCCAGTTCGATGTAACCCACTCGTGCACCCAACTGATCTTCAGCA
TCTTTTACTTTCACCAGCGTTTCTGGGTGAGCAAAAACAGGAAGGCAAAATGCCGCAAAAAAGGGAATAA
GGGCGACACGGAAATGTTGAATACTCATACTCTTCCTTTTTCAATATTATTGAAGCATTTATCAGGGTTA
TTGTCTCATGAGCGGATACATATTTGAATGTATTTAGAAAAATAAACAAATAGGGGTTCCGCGCACATTT
CCCCGAAAAGTGCCACCTGACGTC
Features (pLannotate 1.2.2; 20 found; start..end, strand, type, name):
     28..80      -  misc_feature   bom (fragment): basis of mobility region from pBR322
    235..614     +  enhancer       CMV enhancer: human cytomegalovirus immediate early enhancer
    615..818     +  promoter       CMV promoter: human cytomegalovirus (CMV) immediate early promoter
    814..847     +  LTR            5' LTR (truncated) (fragment): truncated 5' long terminal repeat (LTR) from HIV-1
    863..881     +  promoter       T7 promoter: promoter for bacteriophage T7 RNA polymerase
    935..2020    +  CDS            HLA-B: HLAB_HUMAN - Also known as HLAB. Experimental evidence at protein level: Swiss-Prot protein existence level 1. Allele B*67:01: Displays peptides sharing a common signature motif, namely a Pro residue at position 2 and Leu anchor residue at the C-terminus. From Homo sapiens (Human).
   2100..2324    +  polyA_signal   bGH poly(A) signal: bovine growth hormone polyadenylation signal
   2328..2349    +  promoter       SV40 promoter (fragment): SV40 enhancer and early promoter
   2370..2798    +  rep_origin     f1 ori (sequence partly withheld): f1 bacteriophage origin of replication; arrow indicates direction of (+) strand synthesis
   2812..3141    +  promoter       SV40 promoter: SV40 enhancer and early promoter
   3208..3999    +  CDS            neo: KKA2_KLEPN - Also known as kan, nptII. Experimental evidence at protein level: Swiss-Prot protein existence level 1. Resistance to kanamycin, neomycin, paromomycin, ribostamycin, butirosin and gentamicin B. From Klebsiella pneumoniae.
   4023..4181    +  CDS            ble (fragment): BLE_KLEPN - Experimental evidence at protein level: Swiss-Prot protein existence level 1. Binding protein with a strong affinity to the bleomycin family of antibiotics. Binds to CL990; an antimitotic-antibiotic compound. From Klebsiella pneumoniae.
   4176..4297    +  polyA_signal   SV40 poly(A) signal: SV40 polyadenylation signal
   4370..4386    -  protein_bind   lac operator: The lac repressor binds to the lac operator to inhibit transcription in E. coli. This inhibition can be relieved by adding lactose or isopropyl-β-D-thiogalactopyranoside (IPTG). lac repressor encoded by lacI
   4394..4424    -  promoter       lac promoter: promoter for the E. coli lac operon
   4439..4460    -  protein_bind   CAP binding site: CAP binding activates transcription in the presence of cAMP. E. coli catabolite activator protein
   4473..4565    -  CDS            lacI (fragment): lac repressor; lacI; The lac repressor binds to the lac operator to inhibit transcription in E. coli. This inhibition can be relieved by adding lactose or isopropyl-β-D-thiogalactopyranoside (IPTG).
   4748..5336    -  rep_origin     ori: high-copy-number ColE1/pMB1/pBR322/pUC origin of replication
   5507..6367    -  CDS            AmpR: β-lactamase; bla; confers resistance to ampicillin, carbenicillin, and related antibiotics
   6368..6472    -  promoter       AmpR promoter: bla
