[The description below was written by a language model from this plasmid's Addgene catalogue record and pLannotate feature annotations shown in this document.]
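Description:
B*15:10:01 is a mammalian expression plasmid built on the pcDNA-3 backbone that carries the coding sequence of the human HLA class I allele HLA-B*15:10:01, cloned between BamHI and EcoRI sites. The sequenced record is about 6.5 kb. In bacteria it is maintained at high copy through a ColE1/pUC-type origin and selected with ampicillin via the β-lactamase gene and its native promoter. An f1 origin is also present, a standard backbone element that permits single-stranded DNA production. Small annotated fragments (bom, lac promoter/operator, lacI, ble and a short HIV-1 LTR-like match next to the CMV promoter) appear to be backbone remnants or automated annotation hits rather than functional parts of the design.

The HLA-B open reading frame of roughly 1.1 kb, consistent with a full-length heavy chain, is driven by the human cytomegalovirus immediate-early enhancer and promoter and terminated by the bovine growth hormone polyadenylation signal, giving strong constitutive expression in transfected mammalian cells. A T7 promoter lies just upstream of the insert and can serve for in vitro transcription or as a sequencing priming site. No epitope tag or reporter is annotated. A separate cassette, in which the SV40 early promoter drives the neomycin phosphotransferase gene followed by the SV40 poly(A) signal, allows G418 selection of stable transfectants.

The stated purpose is overexpression of this HLA allele. The associated publication concerns a large HLA class I peptidome dataset for epitope prediction, which fits use of the plasmid to express a single defined allele in cells so that its bound peptides can be profiled, although the record itself does not specify the recipient cell line.
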