Addgene plasmid #203254: B*15:10:01
Purpose: Overexpress HLA allele
Depositing lab: Derin Keskin & Catherine Wu. Depositing organization: Dana-Farber Cancer Institute. Publication: A large peptidome dataset improves HLA class I epitope prediction across most of the human population. Sarkizova S, Klaeger S, Le PM, Li LW, Oliveira G, Keshishian H, Hartigan CR, Zhang W, Braun DA, Ligon KL, Bachireddy P, Zervantonakis IK, Rosenbluth JM, Ouspenskaia T, Law T, Justesen S, Stevens J, Lane WJ, Eisenhaure T, Lan Zhang G, Clauser KR, Hacohen N, Carr SA, Wu CJ, Keskin DB. Nat Biotechnol. 2020 Feb;38(2):199-209. doi: 10.1038/s41587-019-0322-9. Epub 2019 Dec 16. PubMed 31844290.
Backbone
  Vector backbone: pcDNA-3
  Vector type: Mammalian Expression
Growth in bacteria
  Bacterial resistance: Ampicillin, 100 μg/mL
  Growth temperature: 37°C
  Growth strain: NEB Stable
  Copy number: High Copy
Gene/Insert
  Gene/Insert name: B*15:10:01
  Species: H. sapiens (human)
  Entrez Gene: HLA-B (a.k.a. AS, B-4901, HLAB)
  Cloning method: Restriction Enzyme; 5′ cloning site BamHI (unknown if destroyed); 3′ cloning site EcoRI (unknown if destroyed)
  Sequencing primers: 5′ unknown
Terms and licenses: Academic/Nonprofit Terms; Industry Terms: Not Available to Industry
Depositor comments: Shortname from TIGL: K48
How to cite: B*15:10:01 was a gift from Derin Keskin & Catherine Wu (Addgene plasmid # 203254 ; http://n2t.net/addgene:203254 ; RRID:Addgene_203254)
