>Addgene plasmid #203254 | B*15:10:01 | depositor partial sequence | sequence record 394184 | HLA:HLA00173 B*15:10:01 1089 bp (K48)
ATGCGGGTCACGGCGCCCCGAACCGTCCTCCTGCTGCTCTCGGGAGCCCTGGCCCTGACCGAGACCTGGG
CCGGCTCCCACTCCATGAGGTATTTCTACACCGCCATGTCCCGGCCCGGCCGCGGGGAGCCCCGCTTCAT
CTCAGTGGGCTACGTGGACGACACGCAGTTCGTGAGGTTCGACAGCGACGCCGCGAGTCCGAGAGAGGAG
CCGCGGGCGCCGTGGATAGAGCAGGAGGGGCCGGAGTATTGGGACCGGAACACACAGATCTGCAAGACCA
ACACACAGACTTACCGAGAGAGCCTGCGGAACCTGCGCGGCTACTACAACCAGAGCGAGGCCGGGTCTCA
CACCCTCCAGAGGATGTACGGCTGCGACGTGGGGCCGGACGGGCGCCTCCTCCGCGGGCATGACCAGTAC
GCCTACGACGGCAAGGATTACATCGCCCTGAACGAGGACCTGAGCTCCTGGACCGCGGCGGACACGGCGG
CTCAGATCACCCAGCGCAAGTGGGAGGCGGCCCGTGAGGCGGAGCAGCTGAGAGCCTACCTGGAGGGCCT
GTGCGTGGAGTGGCTCCGCAGATACCTGGAGAACGGGAAGGAGACGCTGCAGCGCGCGGACCCCCCAAAG
ACACATGTGACCCACCACCCCATCTCTGACCATGAGGCCACCCTGAGGTGCTGGGCCCTGGGCTTCTACC
CTGCGGAGATCACACTGACCTGGCAGCGGGATGGCGAGGACCAAACTCAGGACACCGAGCTTGTGGAGAC
CAGACCAGCAGGAGATAGAACCTTCCAGAAGTGGGCAGCTGTGGTGGTGCCTTCTGGAGAAGAGCAGAGA
TACACATGCCATGTACAGCATGAGGGGCTGCCGAAGCCCCTCACCCTGAGATGGGAGCCATCTTCCCAGT
CCACCATCCCCATCGTGGGCATTGTTGCTGGCCTGGCTGTCCTAGCAGTTGTGGTCATCGGAGCTGTGGT
CGCTACTGTGATGTGTAGGAGGAAGAGCTCAGGTGGAAAAGGAGGGAGCTACTCTCAGGCTGCGTCCAGC
GACAGTGCCCAGGGCTCTGATGTGTCTCTCACAGCTTGA
